Addgene plasmid #43753: IV-CCG
Depositing lab: Chad Cowan & Kiran Musunuru. Depositing organization: Harvard University. Publication: A TALEN Genome-Editing System for Generating Human Stem Cell-Based Disease Models. Ding Q, Lee YK, Schaefer EA, Peters DT, Veres A, Kim K, Kuperwasser N, Motola DL, Meissner TB, Hendriks WT, Trevisan M, Gupta RM, Moisan A, Banks E, Friesen M, Schinzel RT, Xia F, Tang A, Xia Y, Figueroa E, Wann A, Ahfeldt T, Daheron L, Zhang F, Rubin LL, Peng LF, Chung RT, Musunuru K, Cowan CA. Cell Stem Cell. 2012 Dec 12. pii: S1934-5909(12)00645-5. doi: 10.1016/j.stem.2012.11.011. PubMed 23246482.
Backbone
  Vector backbone: pCRII-TOPO
  Backbone manufacturer: Invitrogen
  Backbone size w/o insert (bp): 3973
  Vector type: Bacterial Cloning
Growth in bacteria
  Bacterial resistance: Ampicillin and Kanamycin, 100 & 50 μg/mL
  Growth temperature: 37°C
  Growth strain: Top10
  Copy number: High Copy
Gene/Insert
  Gene/Insert name: IV-CCG
  Species: Synthetic
  Insert size (bp): 279
  Cloning method: TOPO Cloning
  Sequencing primers: 5′ T7; 3′ M13-rev
Terms and licenses: Academic/Nonprofit Terms; Industry Terms: Not Available to Industry
How to cite: IV-CCG was a gift from Chad Cowan & Kiran Musunuru (Addgene plasmid # 43753 ; http://n2t.net/addgene:43753 ; RRID:Addgene_43753)
