[The description below was written by a language model from this plasmid's Addgene catalogue record.]
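Description:
IV-CCG is a small bacterial cloning plasmid built on the commercial pCRII-TOPO backbone (about 4 kb without insert), into which a 279 bp synthetic fragment was introduced by TOPO cloning. It is a high-copy plasmid maintained in E. coli and carries both ampicillin and kanamycin resistance, as is standard for this backbone, so either or both antibiotics can be used for selection. The listed sequencing primers, T7 on the 5′ side and M13 reverse on the 3′ side, reflect the priming sites that flank the TOPO cloning site in pCRII-TOPO. No feature table is provided, so other backbone elements cannot be confirmed from the record itself.

The insert is described only by its name, IV-CCG, and as synthetic; the record does not state what it encodes, and it lists no promoter, tag or reporter associated with it. The plasmid was deposited in connection with a publication describing a TALEN genome-editing system for generating human stem cell-based disease models. In that context, the name and size are consistent with a pre-assembled module of three TALE repeats, with "CCG" indicating the three DNA bases recognised and "IV" the position of the module in a hierarchical assembly scheme. This interpretation is an inference from the name, insert length and associated paper, not something stated in the catalogue fields. On that reading, the plasmid would serve as a library storage component from which the fragment is taken and joined with other modules to build a full-length TALE DNA-binding array, and not as an expression construct in its own right. The classification as a bacterial cloning vector fits this role.
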