>Addgene plasmid #43753 | IV-CCG | depositor partial sequence | sequence record 59018 | IV-CCG sequence 279 bps
CGTCTCGACTCACCCCAGAGCAGGTCGTGGCGATCGCAAGCCACGACGGAGGAAAGCAAGCCTTGGAAAC
AGTACAGAGGCTGTTGCCTGTGCTGTGCCAAGCGCACGGCCTCACCCCAGAGCAGGTCGTGGCGATCGCA
AGCCACGACGGAGGAAAGCAAGCCTTGGAAACAGTACAGAGGCTGTTGCCTGTGCTGTGCCAAGCGCACG
GATTAACCCCAGAGCAGGTCGTGGCAATCGCGAGCAATAAGGGCGGAAGACCCGCACTGGAGAGAGACG
