>Addgene plasmid #43753 | IV-CCG | addgene partial sequence | sequence record 62197 | M13-F20 5'-TGTAAAACGACGGCCAGT-3'
CTATAGGGCGAATTGGGCCCTCTAGATGCATGCTCGAGCGGCCGCCAGTGTGATGGATATCTGCAGAATT
CGCCCTTATATAGATGCCGTCCTAGCGCGTCTCGACTCACCCCAGAGCAGGTCGTGGCGATCGCAAGCCA
CGACGGAGGAAAGCAAGCCTTGGAAACAGTACAGAGGCTGTTGCCTGTGCTGTGCCAAGCGCACGGCCTC
ACCCCAGAGCAGGTCGTGGCGATCGCAAGCCACGACGGAGGAAAGCAAGCCTTGGAAACAGTACAGAGGC
TGTTGCCTGTGCTGTGCCAAGCGCACGGATTAACCCCAGAGCAGGTCGTGGCAATCGCGAGCAATAAGGG
CGGAAGACCCGCACTGGAGAGAGACGTGGGCACAGGAAAGATACTTAAGGGCGAATTCCAGCACACTGGC
GGCCGTTACTAGTGGATCCGAGCTCGGTACCAAGCTTGGCGTAATCATGGTCATAGCTGTTTCCTGTGTG
AAATTGTTATCCGCTCACAATTCCACACAACATACGAGCCGGAAGCATAAAGTGTAAAGCCTGGGGTGCC
TAATGAGTGAGCTAACTCACATTAATTGCGTTGCGCTCACTGCCCGCTTTCCAGTCGGGAAACCTGTCGT
GCCAGCTGCATTAATGAATCGGCCAACGCGCGGGGAGAGGCGGTTTGCGTATTGGGCGCTCTTCCGCTTC
CTCGCTCACTGACTCGCTGCGCTCGGTCGTTCGGCTGCGGCGAGCGGTATCAGCTCACTCAAAGGCGGTA
ATACGGTTATCCACAGAATCAGGGGATAACGCAGGAAAGAACATGTGAGCAAAAGGCCAGCAAAAGGCCA
GGAACCGT
